Addgene plasmid #204294: pJAT30
Purpose: For marking CRISPR HDR integrant with DsRed expressed in flight muscles. Second U6 promoter for using two gRNAs.
Depositing lab: David Stern. Depositing organization: HHMI, Janelia Research Campus. Publication: The Janelia Atalanta plasmids provide a simple and efficient CRISPR/Cas9-mediated homology directed repair platform for Drosophila. Stern D, Kim E, Behrman E. bioRxiv 2023.06.17.545412 10.1101/2023.06.17.545412.
Backbone
  Vector backbone: Janelia Atalanta cloning plasmid
  Vector type: CRISPR
  Selectable markers: ccdB, SacB
Growth in bacteria
  Bacterial resistance: Spectinomycin, 50 μg/mL
  Growth temperature: 37°C
  Growth strain: ccdB Survival
  Growth instructions: Spectinomycin is in the backbone. Chlor and Amp are in the Gateway cloning arms. The plasmids can be maintained on any single of these antibiotics. Depositor typically grows them in Amp or Spec.
  Copy number: High Copy
Gene/Insert
  Gene/Insert name: MHC-DsRed (alt name: pJAT30{dU6-3-attR3-Amp-ccdB-attR4-Mhc-DsRed-attR5-Chlor-SacB-attR6-dU6-1})
  Species: Synthetic
  Promoter: MHC
  Cloning method: Unknown
Terms and licenses: Academic/Nonprofit Terms; Industry Terms: Not Available to Industry
Depositor comments: Please visit https://www.biorxiv.org/content/10.1101/2023.06.17.545412v1 for bioRxiv preprint.
How to cite: pJAT30 was a gift from David Stern (Addgene plasmid # 204294 ; http://n2t.net/addgene:204294 ; RRID:Addgene_204294)
