[The description below was written by a language model from this plasmid's Addgene catalogue record and pLannotate feature annotations shown in this document.]
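Description:
pJAT30 is a member of the Janelia Atalanta series of cloning plasmids, a Gateway-based platform for building donor constructs for CRISPR/Cas9-mediated homology-directed repair in Drosophila. The roughly 10.5 kb plasmid replicates in E. coli from a high-copy ColE1/pUC-type origin and carries a spectinomycin/streptomycin resistance gene (aadA) in the backbone. Because it contains the ccdB toxin gene, it is propagated in a ccdB-tolerant strain.

The payload is arranged as dU6-3–attR3–AmpR–ccdB–attR4–Mhc-DsRed–attR5–CmR–SacB–attR6–dU6-1. Two Gateway destination cassettes flank a central marker. The first (attR3 to attR4) holds ampicillin resistance plus ccdB, and the second (attR5 to attR6) holds chloramphenicol resistance plus sacB, which confers sucrose sensitivity. These resistance and counter-selection genes are presumably displaced when LR recombination swaps in user fragments, which in an HDR donor of this design would be expected to be the homology arms, so that correctly recombined clones can be selected against both toxic markers. The automated annotation labels the attR4 site as an attR2 fragment overlapping attB4. This probably reflects sequence similarity, not a different site.

Between the cassettes, on the reverse strand, sits a DsRed coding sequence with an SV40 polyadenylation signal. The record states it is driven by the Mhc (myosin heavy chain) promoter, and the annotation detects an hsp70 promoter fragment just upstream of DsRed. The reporter gives red fluorescence in flight muscles, allowing integrants to be identified visually. Drosophila dU6-3 and dU6-1 RNA polymerase III promoters sit at the outer edges facing inward, allowing two guide RNAs to be expressed from the same plasmid. SP6 and T7 promoters lie just outside them.
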