Features (pLannotate 1.2.2; 31 found; start..end, strand, type, name):
    149..172     +  promoter       Pc promoter (fragment): intI1 (promoter lies within the coding sequence); class 1 integron promoter
    348..404     +  CDS            GmR (fragment): gentamycin acetyltransferase; aacC1; confers resistance to gentamycin
    415..1202    +  CDS            SmR (fragment): aminoglycoside adenylyltransferase (Murphy, 1985); aadA; confers resistance to spectinomycin and streptomycin
   1448..2036    +  rep_origin     ori: high-copy-number ColE1/pMB1/pBR322/pUC origin of replication
   2239..2257    +  promoter       SP6 promoter: promoter for bacteriophage SP6 RNA polymerase
   2334..2754    +  promoter       dU6-3 promoter: RNA polymerase III promoter for Drosophila U6-3 snRNA (Port et al., 2014)
   2761..2884    +  protein_bind   attR3: mutant version of attR; recombination site for the Gateway® LR reaction LR Clonase™
   2907..2937    +  promoter       lac UV5 promoter: E. coli lac promoter with an "up" mutation
   2961..2978    +  promoter       cat promoter (fragment): promoter of the E. coli cat gene encoding chloramphenicol acetyltransferase
   2980..3084    +  promoter       AmpR promoter: bla
   3085..3945    +  CDS            AmpR: β-lactamase; bla; confers resistance to ampicillin, carbenicillin, and related antibiotics
   3946..4028    +  intron         PDK intron (fragment): pdk; modified pyruvate orthophosphate dikinase intron from Flaveria trinervia 3.0
   4119..4277    +  CDS            ccdA (fragment): CCDA_ECO57 - Also known as H, letA. Experimental evidence at protein level: Swiss-Prot protein existence level 1. Antitoxin component of a type II toxin-antitoxin (TA) system which inhibits the post-segregational killing (PSK) of plasmid-free cells, also referred to as a plasmid addiction system. Binds to and blocks the activity of CcdB; will also remove bound CcdB protein from the CcdB-GyrA complex by forming a CcdA-CcdB complex, a process termed rejuvenation. Functions as a transcriptional corepressor for the ccdAB operon, repression also requires CcdB (By similarity). From Escherichia coli
   4282..4584    +  CDS            ccdB: CCDB_ECOLI - Also known as G, letB, letD. Experimental evidence at protein level: Swiss-Prot protein existence level 1. Toxic component of a type II toxin-antitoxin (TA) system, functioning in plasmid maintainence. Responsible for the post- segregational killing (PSK) of plasmid-free cells, also referred to as a plasmid addiction system. Half-life of over 2 hours. Cell killing by CcdB is accompanied by filamentation, defects in chromosome and plasmid segregation, defects in cell division, formation of anucleate cells, decreased DNA synthesis and plasmid loss. Interferes with the activity of DN
   4625..4734    -  protein_bind   attR2 (fragment): mutant version of attR; recombination site for the Gateway® LR reaction LR Clonase™
   4728..4748    -  protein_bind   attB4: mutant version of attB; core recombination site for the Gateway® BP reaction BP Clonase™
   4817..4951    -  polyA_signal   SV40 poly(A) signal: SV40 polyadenylation signal
   4974..5057    -  CDS            large T antigen (fragment): large T antigen from SV40 (simian virus 40)
   5059..5739    -  CDS            DsRed1: wild-type DsRed mammalian codon-optimized
   5747..5780    -  misc_feature   MCS (fragment): multiple cloning site
   5794..5916    -  promoter       hsp70 promoter (fragment): Drosophila melanogaster hsp70Bb promoter
   6439..6456    -  promoter       RPR1 promoter (fragment): RPR1; promoter for the S. cerevisiae RNase P RNA gene
   6610..6733    +  protein_bind   attR5: mutant version of attR; recombination site for the Gateway® LR reaction LR Clonase™
   6756..6786    +  promoter       lac UV5 promoter: E. coli lac promoter with an "up" mutation
   6810..6839    +  promoter       cat promoter (fragment): promoter of the E. coli cat gene encoding chloramphenicol acetyltransferase
   6840..7496    +  CDS            cat: CAT_ECOLX - Experimental evidence at protein level: Swiss-Prot protein existence level 1. This enzyme is an effector of chloramphenicol resistance in bacteria. From Escherichia coli. This protein is used as a marker in many commonly used cloning vectors, such as pACYC184.
   7508..7953    +  promoter       sacB promoter: sacR; sacB promoter and control region
   7954..9375    +  CDS            SacB: secreted levansucrase that renders bacterial growth sensitive to sucrose; Bacillus subtilis sacB; negative selection marker
   9414..9537    -  protein_bind   attR6: mutant version of attR; recombination site for the Gateway® LR reaction LR Clonase™
   9590..10386   -  promoter       dU6-1 promoter: RNA polymerase III promoter for Drosophila U6-1 snRNA (Port et al., 2014)
  10436..10454   -  promoter       T7 promoter: promoter for bacteriophage T7 RNA polymerase
>Addgene plasmid #204294 | pJAT30 | addgene full sequence | sequence record 405490 | Addgene NGS Result
GACTTTGCTCATGTTACCGATGCTATTCGGAAGAACGGCAACTAAGCTGCCGGGTTTGAAACACGGATGA
TCTCGCGGAGGGTAGCATGTTGATTGTAACGATGACAGAGCGTTGCTGCCTGTGATCAATTCGGGCACGA
ACCCAGTGGACATAAGCCTGTTCGGTTCGTAAGCTGTAATGCAAGTAGCGTATGCGCTCACGCAACTGGT
CCAGAACCTTGACCGAACGCAGCGGTGGTAACGGCGCAGTGGCGGTTTTCATGGCTTGTTATGACTGTTT
TTTTGGGGTACAGTCTATGCCTCGGGCATCCAAGCAGCAAGCGCGTTACGCCGTGGGTCGATGTTTGATG
TTATGGAGCAGCAACGATGTTACGCAGCAGGGCAGTCGCCCTAAAACAAAGTTAAACATCATGGGGGAAG
CGGTGATCGCCGAAGTATCGACTCAACTATCAGAGGTAGTTGGCGTCATCGAGCGCCATCTCGAACCGAC
GTTGCTGGCCGTACATTTGTACGGCTCCGCAGTGGATGGCGGCCTGAAGCCACACAGTGATATTGATTTG
CTGGTTACGGTGACCGTAAGGCTTGATGAAACAACGCGGCGAGCTTTGATCAACGACCTTTTGGAAACTT
CGGCTTCCCCTGGAGAGAGCGAGATTCTCCGCGCTGTAGAAGTCACCATTGTTGTGCACGACGACATCAT
TCCGTGGCGTTATCCAGCTAAGCGCGAACTGCAATTTGGAGAATGGCAGCGCAATGACATTCTTGCAGGT
ATCTTCGAGCCAGCCACGATCGACATTGATCTGGCTATCTTGCTGACAAAAGCAAGAGAACATAGCGTTG
CCTTGGTAGGTCCAGCGGCGGAGGAACTCTTTGATCCGGTTCCTGAACAGGATCTATTTGAGGCGCTAAA
TGAAACCTTAACGCTATGGAACTCGCCGCCCGACTGGGCTGGCGATGAGCGAAATGTAGTGCTTACGTTG
TCCCGCATTTGGTACAGCGCAGTAACCGGCAAAATCGCGCCGAAGGATGTCGCTGCCGACTGGGCAATGG
AGCGCCTGCCGGCCCAGTATCAGCCCGTCATACTTGAAGCTAGACAGGCTTATCTTGGACAAGAAGAAGA
TCGCTTGGCCTCGCGCGCAGATCAGTTGGAAGAATTTGTCCACTACGTGAAAGGCGAGATCACCAAGGTA
GTCGGCAAATAATGTCTAGCTAGAAATTCGTTCAAGCCGACGCCGCTTCGCGGCGCGGCTTAACTCAAGC
GTTAGATGCACTAAGCACATAATTGCTCACAGCCAAACTATCAGGTCAAGTCTGCTTTTATTATTTTTAA
GCGTGCATAATAAGCCCTACACAAATTGGGAGATATATCATGCATGACCAAAATCCCTTAACGTGAGTTT
TCGTTCCACTGAGCGTCAGACCCCGTAGAAAAGATCAAAGGATCTTCTTGAGATCCTTTTTTTCTGCGCG
TAATCTGCTGCTTGCAAACAAAAAAACCACCGCTACCAGCGGTGGTTTGTTTGCCGGATCAAGAGCTACC
AACTCTTTTTCCGAAGGTAACTGGCTTCAGCAGAGCGCAGATACCAAATACTGTCCTTCTAGTGTAGCCG
TAGTTAGGCCACCACTTCAAGAACTCTGTAGCACCGCCTACATACCTCGCTCTGCTAATCCTGTTACCAG
TGGCTGCTGCCAGTGGCGATAAGTCGTGTCTTACCGGGTTGGACTCAAGACGATAGTTACCGGATAAGGC
GCAGCGGTCGGGCTGAACGGGGGGTTCGTGCACACAGCCCAGCTTGGAGCGAACGACCTACACCGAACTG
AGATACCTACAGCGTGAGCTATGAGAAAGCGCCACGCTTCCCGAAGGGAGAAAGGCGGACAGGTATCCGG
TAAGCGGCAGGGTCGGAACAGGAGAGCGCACGAGGGAGCTTCCAGGGGGAAACGCCTGGTATCTTTATAG
TCCTGTCGGGTTTCGCCACCTCTGACTTGAGCGTCGATTTTTGTGATGCTCGTCAGGGGGGCGGAGCCTA
TGGAAAAACGCCAGCAACGCGGCCTTTTTACGGTTCCTGGCCTTTTGCTGGCCTTTTGCTCACATGTTCT
TTCCTGCGTTATCCCCTGATTCTGTGGATAACCGTATTACCGCCTTTGAGTGAGCTGATACCGCTCGCCG
CAGCCGAACGACCGAGCGCAGCGAGTCAGTGAGCGAGGAAATCGTCACCTGCAGGAAGGTTTAAACGCAT
TTAGGTGACACTATAGAAGTGTGTATCGCTCGAGGGATCCGAATTCGAAGTCTTGGTACGGAGGGGATCC
GATCGACAAGCCGAACATATGGGTTTTTTGCTCACCTGTGATTGCTCCTACTCAAATACAAAAACATCAA
ATTTTCTGTCAATAAAGCATATTTATTTATATTTATTTTACAGGAAAGAATTCCTTTTAAAGTGTATTTT
AACCTATAATGAAAAACGATTAAAAAAAATACATAAAATAATTCGAAAATTTTTGAATAGCCCAGGTTGA
TAAAAATTCATTTCATACGTTTTATAACTTATGCCCCTAAGTATTTTTTGACCATAGTGTTTCAATTCTA
CATTAATTTTACAGAGTAGAATGAAACGCCACCTACTCAGCCAAGAGGCGAAAAGGTTAGCTCGCCAAGC
AGAGAGGGCGCCAGTGCTCACTACTTTTTATAATTCTCAACTTCTTTTTCCAGACTCAGTTCGTATATAT
AGACCTATTTTCAATTTAACGTCGGGGCCTCAACTTTGTATAATAAAGTTGAACGAGAAACGTAAAATGA
TATAAATATCAATATATTAAATTAGATTTTGCATAAAAAACAGACTACATAATACTGTAAAACACAACAT
ATCCAGTCACTATGGGCCGCATTAGGCACCCCAGGCTTTACACTTTATGCTTCCGGCTCGTATAATGTGT
GGATTTTGAGTTAGGATCCGTCGAGATTTTCAGGAGCTACGCGGAACCCCTATTTGTTTATTTTTCTAAA
TACATTCAAATATGTATCCGCTCATGAGACAATAACCCTGATAAATGCTTCAATAATATTGAAAAAGGAA
GAGTATGAGTATTCAACATTTCCGTGTCGCCCTTATTCCCTTTTTTGCGGCATTTTGCCTTCCTGTTTTT
GCTCACCCAGAAACGCTGGTGAAAGTAAAAGATGCTGAAGATCAGTTGGGTGCACGAGTGGGTTACATCG
AACTGGATCTCAACAGCGGTAAGATCCTTGAGAGTTTTCGCCCCGAAGAACGTTTTCCAATGATGAGCAC
TTTTAAAGTTCTGCTATGTGGCGCGGTATTATCCCGTATTGACGCCGGGCAAGAGCAACTCGGTCGCCGC
ATACACTATTCTCAGAATGACTTGGTTGAGTACTCACCAGTCACAGAAAAGCATCTTACGGATGGCATGA
CAGTAAGAGAATTATGCAGTGCTGCCATAACCATGAGTGATAACACTGCGGCCAACTTACTTCTGACAAC
GATCGGAGGACCGAAGGAGCTAACCGCTTTTTTGCACAACATGGGGGATCATGTAACTCGCCTTGATCGT
TGGGAACCGGAGCTGAATGAAGCCATACCAAACGACGAGCGTGACACCACGATGCCTGTAGCAATGGCAA
CAACGTTGCGCAAACTATTAACTGGCGAACTACTTACTCTAGCTTCCCGGCAACAATTAATAGACTGGAT
GGAGGCGGATAAAGTTGCAGGACCACTTCTGCGCTCGGCCCTTCCGGCTGGCTGGTTTATTGCTGATAAA
TCTGGAGCCGGTGAGCGTGGGTCCCGCGGTATCATTGCAGCACTGGGGCCAGATGGTAAGCCCTCCCGTA
TCGTAGTTATCTACACGACGGGGAGTCAGGCAACTATGGATGAACGAAATAGACAGATCGCTGAGATAGG
TGCCTCACTGATTAAGCATTGGTAATGGATCCGGCTTACTAAAAGCCAGATAACAGTATGCGTATTTGCG
CGCTGATTTTTGCGGTATAAGAATATATACTGATATGTATACCCGAAGTATGTCAAAAAGAGGTATGCTA
TGAAGCAGCGTATTACAGTGACAGTTGACAGCGACAGCTATCAGTTGCTCAAGGCATATATGATGTCAAT
ATCTCCGGTCTGGTAAGCACAACCATGCAGAATGAAGCCCGTCGTCTGCGTGCCGAACGCTGGAAAGCGG
AAAATCAGGAAGGGATGGCTGAGGTCGCCCGGTTTATTGAAATGAACGGCTCTTTTGCTGACGAGAACAG
GGGCTGGTGAAATGCAGTTTAAGGTTTACACCTATAAAAGAGAGAGCCGTTATCGTCTGTTTGTGGATGT
ACAGAGTGATATTATCGATACACCGGGCCGTCGCATGGTTATTCCACTTGCGTCTGCGCGCTTGCTCTCA
GATAAAGTCTCCCGTGAACTTTACCCGGTGGTGCATATCGGGGATGAAAGCTGGCGCATGATGACCACCG
ATATGGCCAGTGTGCCGGTTTCCGTTATCGGGGAAGAAGTGGCTGATCTCAGCCACCGCGAAAATGACAT
CAAAAACGCCATTAACCTGATGTTCTGGGGAATATAATGTCAGGCTCCCTTATACACAGCCAGTCTGCAC
GTCGCATAGTGACTGGATATGTTGTGTTTTACAGTATTATGTAGTCTGTTTTTTATGCAAAATCTAATTT
AATATATTGATATTTATATCATTTTACGTTTCTCGTTCAACTTTTCTATACAAAGTTGTCCAGCTCCGAG
CTCGGTACCTCGCGAATGCATCTAGATGCACCATTATGTTCCGGAGGCGCGCCATCGATCCAGACATGAT
AAGATACATTGATGAGTTTGGACAAACCACAACTAGAATGCAGTGAAAAAAATGCTTTATTTGTGAAATT
TGTGATGCTATTGCTTTATTTGTAACCATTATAAGCTGCAATAAACAAGTTAACAACAACAATTGCATTC
ATTTTATGTTTCAGGTTCAGGGGGAGGTGTGGGAGGTTTTTTAAAGCAAGTAAAACCTCTACAAATGTGG
TATGGCTGATTATGATCTCTACAGGAACAGGTGGTGGCGGCCCTCGGTGCGCTCGTACTGCTCCACGATG
GTGTAGTCCTCGTTGTGGGAGGTGATGTCCAGCTTGGAGTCCACGTAGTAGTAGCCGGGCAGCTGCACGG
GCTTCTTGGCCATGTAGATGGACTTGAACTCCACCAGGTAGTGGCCGCCGTCCTTCAGCTTCAGGGCCTT
GTGGATCTCGCCCTTCAGCACGCCGTCGCGGGGGTACAGGCGCTCGGTGGAGGCCTCCCAGCCCATGGTC
TTCTTCTGCATTACGGGGCCGTCGGAGGGGAAGTTCACGCCGATGAACTTCACCTTGTAGATGAAGCAGC
CGTCCTGCAGGGAGGAGTCCTGGGTCACGGTCACCACGCCGCCGTCCTCGAAGTTCATCACGCGCTCCCA
CTTGAAGCCCTCGGGGAAGGACAGCTTCTTGTAGTCGGGGATGTCGGCGGGGTGCTTCACGTACACCTTG
GAGCCGTACTGGAACTGGGGGGACAGGATGTCCCAGGCGAAGGGCAGGGGGCCGCCCTTGGTCACCTTCA
GCTTCACGGTGTTGTGGCCCTCGTAGGGGCGGCCCTCGCCCTCGCCCTCGATCTCGAACTCGTGGCCGTT
CACGGTGCCCTCCATGCGCACCTTGAAGCGCATGAACTCCTTGATGACGTTCTTGGAGGAGCGCACCATG
GTGGCGACCGGTGGATCCCGGGCCCGCGGTACCGTCGACTCTAGCGGTACCCCGATTGTTTAGCTTGTTC
AGCTGCGCTTGTTTATTTGCTTAGCTTTCGCTTAGCGACGTGTTCACTTTGCTTGTTTGAATTGAATTGT
CGCTCCGTAGACGAAGCGCCTCTATTTATACTCCGGCGGTCGAGGGTTCCTAAATATAGATCACGGATCC
GATACGAATATGTATATGTATACCACTTATATATATATATATCAGAATGCTTTGCATATATACGGATTTT
CGGGGCGTTGGTATTTGTTACGTAACGCCAATTTTCATTTAGATATTTGTGTACATTTCTCCAGGTTTCT
TTGTGAAAAAATCTACAGACTATTGATACGCCAAAACAATGCTTATTATTACAAATGTAGAGAGGTTAAA
CTGTCACCACAACTCACTCAACTGGTAACTACTACCGTTTGGAACGCGATTTCGATATTTTGAACAGGTA
TCTCGATATGGTGGCGTGTTCTCATACAAGCAATTCACGAGATCGCAATGATTCCTTTCAGTAAACTTCG
AAGGCGGAACGATTTTCGACAATCCACACTAAATCGACAATCGAAAATTCGATTCGAATTGACGCGAACT
TTTAACGAATGCGTTATTTTTAAAATTCTCGAAATTATTTCGAAACTAAAGTCACATACATATTCGTCTA
TATGTAATTCGTAATTTCGAGAAGCTTTTTGGCTCATGCTACCACATGGCACACATAGACATAATGTATA
AGTATTGGCGATCTCTTTCTAATGTCTTTGGTTATTTTTAAAACATATTCGAAATTATTTCGCCCATGTA
TATGAGCCGACAACGAATTCGAGTATAATCAACTTTGTATACAAAAGTTGAACGAGAAACGTAAAATGAT
ATAAATATCAATATATTAAATTAGATTTTGCATAAAAAACAGACTACATAATACTGTAAAACACAACATA
TCCAGTCACTATGGGCCGCATTAGGCACCCCAGGCTTTACACTTTATGCTTCCGGCTCGTATAATGTGTG
GATTTTGAGTTAGGATCCGTCGAGATTTTCAGGAGCTAAGGAAGCTAAAATGGAGAAAAAAATCACTGGA
TATACCACCGTTGATATATCCCAATGGCATCGTAAAGAACATTTTGAGGCATTTCAGTCAGTTGCTCAAT
GTACCTATAACCAGACCGTTCAGCTGGATATTACGGCCTTTTTAAAGACCGTAAAGAAAAATAAGCACAA
GTTTTATCCGGCCTTTATTCACATTCTTGCCCGCCTGATGAATGCTCATCCGGAATTCCGTATGGCAATG
AAAGACGGTGAGCTGGTGATATGGGATAGTGTTCACCCTTGTTACACCGTTTTCCATGAGCAAACTGAAA
CGTTTTCATCGCTCTGGAGTGAATACCACGACGATTTCCGGCAGTTTCTACACATATATTCGCAAGATGT
GGCGTGTTACGGTGAAAACCTGGCCTATTTCCCTAAAGGGTTTATTGAGAATATGTTTTTCGTGTCAGCC
AATCCCTGGGTGAGTTTCACCAGTTTTGATTTAAACGTGGCCAATATGGACAACTTCTTCGCCCCCGTTT
TCACCATGGGCAAATATTATACGCAAGGCGACAAGGTGCTGATGCCGCTGGCGATTCAGGTTCATCATGC
CGTTTGTGATGGCTTCCATGTCGGCAGAATGCTTAATGAATTACAACAGTACTGCGATGAGTGGCAGGGC
GGGGCGTAAACGCGTGGCACATATACCTGCCGTTCACTATTATTTAGTGAAATGAGATATTATGATATTT
TCTGAATTGTGATTAAAAAGGCAACTTTATGCCCATGCAACAGAAACTATAAAAAATACAGAGAATGAAA
AGAAACAGATAGATTTTTTAGTTCTTTAGGCCCGTAGTCTGCAAATCCTTTTATGATTTTCTATCAAACA
AAAGAGGAAAATAGACCAGTTGCAATCCAAACGAGAGTCTAATAGAATGAGGTCGAAAAGTAAATCGCGC
GGGTTTGTTACTGATAAAGCAGGCAAGACCTAAAATGTGTAAAGGGCAAAGTGTATACTTTGGCGTCACC
CCTTACATATTTTAGGTCTTTTTTTATTGTGCGTAACTAACTTGCCATCTTCAAACAGGAGGGCTGGAAG
AAGCAGACCGCTAACACAGTACATAAAAAAGGAGACATGAACGATGAACATCAAAAAGTTTGCAAAACAA
GCAACAGTATTAACCTTTACTACCGCACTGCTGGCAGGAGGCGCAACTCAAGCGTTTGCGAAAGAAACGA
ACCAAAAGCCATATAAGGAAACATACGGCATTTCCCATATTACACGCCATGATATGCTGCAAATCCCTGA
ACAGCAAAAAAATGAAAAATATCAAGTTCCTGAATTCGATTCGTCCACAATTAAAAATATCTCTTCTGCA
AAAGGCCTGGACGTTTGGGACAGCTGGCCATTACAAAACGCTGACGGCACTGTCGCAAACTATCACGGCT
ACCACATCGTCTTTGCATTAGCCGGAGATCCTAAAAATGCGGATGACACATCGATTTACATGTTCTATCA
AAAAGTCGGCGAAACTTCTATTGACAGCTGGAAAAACGCTGGCCGCGTCTTTAAAGACAGCGACAAATTC
GATGCAAATGATTCTATCCTAAAAGACCAAACACAAGAATGGTCAGGTTCAGCCACATTTACATCTGACG
GAAAAATCCGTTTATTCTACACTGATTTCTCCGGTAAACATTACGGCAAACAAACACTGACAACTGCACA
AGTTAACGTATCAGCATCAGACAGCTCTTTGAACATCAACGGTGTAGAGGATTATAAATCAATCTTTGAC
GGTGACGGAAAAACGTATCAAAATGTACAGCAGTTCATCGATGAAGGCAACTACAGCTCAGGCGACAACC
ATACGCTGAGAGATCCTCACTACGTAGAAGATAAAGGCCACAAATACTTAGTATTTGAAGCAAACACTGG
AACTGAAGATGGCTACCAAGGCGAAGAATCTTTATTTAACAAAGCATACTATGGCAAAAGCACATCATTC
TTCCGTCAAGAAAGTCAAAAACTTCTGCAAAGCGATAAAAAACGCACGGCTGAGTTAGCAAACGGCGCTC
TCGGTATGATTGAGCTAAACGATGATTACACACTGAAAAAAGTGATGAAACCGCTGATTGCATCTAACAC
AGTAACAGATGAAATTGAACGCGCGAACGTCTTTAAAATGAACGGCAAATGGTACCTGTTCACTGACTCC
CGCGGATCAAAAATGACGATTGACGGCATTACGTCTAACGATATTTACATGCTTGGTTATGTTTCTAATT
CTTTAACTGGCCCATACAAGCCGCTGAACAAAACTGGCCTTGTGTTAAAAATGGATCTTGATCCTAACGA
TGTAACCTTTACTTACTCACACTTCGCTGTACCTCAAGCGAAAGGAAACAATGTCGTGATTACAAGCTAT
ATGACAAACAGAGGATTCTACGCAGACAAACAATCAACGTTTGCGCCAAGCTTCCTGCTGAACATCAAAG
GCAAGAAAACATCTGTTGTCAAAGACAGCATCCTTGAACAAGGACAATTAACAGTTAACAAATAAATGTC
AGGCTCCCTTATACACAGCCAGTCTGCACGTCGCATAGTGACTGGATATGTTGTGTTTTACAGTATTATG
TAGTCTGTTTTTTATGCAAAATCTAATTTAATATATTGATATTTATATCATTTTACGTTTCTCGTTCAAC
TTTTTAATACAAAGTTGCCTCCGGAACATAATGGTGCATCTAGATGCCCATTCCTGTAGACTTCTTAATC
GAAGTTCACCCGGATATCTTTCCTATATATACTGTACTCTTGCAGAATATGTACTTGGGAATCATAAGGA
TGCGAAGGACGTACGCGCTGTGTCTGTAACTAAGGGGTTGCTTTCGGGTACCTACCATGCCAATGATGGG
ACTACCGCCGGATAGGAATCCCTTTTGGGTGCACACCGTCACCTCCAGTTCCGTCTGCCTGAGTTCGGCA
ATGGAAATCAGGTACTCAAAGGATGCATCGTAGACGGGGTTGCAGTTGTCCTTGATCACGCTCGTCTTGC
GTTTCGACTCCTTGGTGCGTCCAGGCAACAGATACAGCTTAACATACGGATCGGGGATATTGCTGGGATC
GCGAAGTGGTATCTTCTGGATTTTGTGTATGGTCACGTCTAGTTTTTGACGCTGGGCGCTGTAGCGGATC
GACAACTGCATTCGTCCAAGGCCATGTTCGCCGGGTGAGGAGGTGGAGTCTGGAAAGCGGTGGGTCAGCA
CAGAGGTGGCCAGCTCGCTGATGGGTTTTTCGCTGGAGGTGGAGGCCGACATGGCCGGGGAGATTTTCGT
AGCCGCCACAGGATCTTCTTCACTGATGGGCGATTCGGCGGACAAACGCTTGCTGGATGCCTGAGATTCC
TAAAAGCAATGGCAAATTAGATTCAATTAAAACAGAAATTGTTTATATAACAGAGTAAAAGCAAAAAAAA
AGGAATCACAGATTCTCCCCGACGGGGAATTGAACCCCGTTCTCCCGCGTGACAGGCGGGGATACTAACC
ACTATACTATCGAGGACGTTGAAAATGAATTCAATTAAGACGTCAGAATTCTCGAGGCGGCCGCATGTGA
GTCTCCCTATAGTGAGTCGTATTAATTTCGCGGGCGCGTCAGCGGGAGAGCCGTTGTAAGGCGGCA
